>Addgene plasmid #59687 | pGEM-T Dmel Or85f | addgene partial sequence | sequence record 96922 | M13pUC-Fwd 5'-CCCAGTCACGACGTTGTAAAACG-3'
TGTAATACGACTCACTATAGGGCGAATTGGGCCCGACGTCGCATGCTCCCGGCCGCCATGGCCGCGGGAT
TATGGAACCTGTGCAGTACAGCTACGAGGATTTCGCTCGATTGCCCACGACGGTGTTCTGGATCATGGGC
TACGACATGCTGGGCGTTCCGAAGACCCGCTCTCGCAGGATACTATACTGGATATATCGTTTCCTCTGTC
TCGCCAGCCATGGGGTCTGTGTAGGAGTCATGGTATTTCGTATGGTGGAGGCAAAGACCATTGATAACGT
GTCGCTGATCATGCGGTATGCCACTCTGGTCACCTATATCATCAACTCGGATACGAAATTCGCAACTGTC
TTACAAAGGAGTGCAATTCAAAGTCTAAACTCAAAACTGGCCGAACTATATCCGAAGACCACGCTGGACA
GGATCTATCACCGGGTGAATGATCACTATTGGACCAAGTCATTTGTATATTTGGTTATTATCTACATTGG
TTCGTCGATTATGGTTGTTATTGGACCGATTATTACGTCGATTATAGCTTACTTCACGCACAACGTTTTC
ACCTACATGCACTGCTATCCGTACTTTTTGTATGATCCTGAGAAGGATCCGGTTTGGATCTACATCGGCA
TCTATGCTCTGGAATGGTTGCACAGCACACAGATGGTCATTTCGAACATTGGCGCGGATATCTGGCTGCT
GTACTTTCAGGTGCAGATTAATCTCCACTTCAGGGGCATTATACGATCACTGGCGGATCACAAGCCCAGT
GTGAAGCACGACCAGGAGGACAGGAAATTCATTGCGAAAATTGTCGACAAGCAGGTGCACCTGGTCAGGT
AACTATGCAAGTGATTTACGCCAAATGTTTAGTGATAGTTGAATTTTACGATGAGCACTTTCATCAGTTT
GCAAAACGATCTGAATGGTATCTTTGGAAAATCGCTGCTTCTAAGCCTGCTGACCACCGCAGCGGTTATC
TGCACGGTGGCGGTGTACACTCTGATTCAGGGTCCCACCT
