>Addgene plasmid #59687 | pGEM-T Dmel Or85f | addgene partial sequence | sequence record 96923 | M13pUC-Rev 5'-AGCGGATAACAATTTCACACAGG-3'
TGACCATGATTACGCCAAGCTATTTAGGTGACACTATAGAATACTCAAGCTATGCATCCAACGCGTTGGG
AGCTCTCCCATATGGTCGACCTGCAGGCGGCCGCACTAGTGATTCTGAATCATCTGCATGAGCATGGTTA
TAACGCGGTAGGAGACGCTCATCAGCTGCAGTTGAAAGCGAAATTCACATAGTGTCATATAAAGTATACG
TGGTGTTTGCATTTTACCTGTTTAAAGGTGTCCAGCGAAATGGACAGGTAGCCCATGGCATTAAGTTCCA
CGGGCTGCTGCGCCCTGATAATGATTATGAGCAGGTACCTCTTGTACGCTATAGAAGCATCGTGAAAATC
ATGATTGTACACGGCGTGGGCCACCTCGCCGCTCTGCGAAGAACCTCAGTTAGTGGGCATACCAAGGATC
TCAGCCATTACCCACCAAGTCGAGAACTTGCTGACCGTAATAGCACACCAGGTAGACCTGCATCACAGAA
GTCCCGATGAAGATCACATAGGTGAAGCCCTCCAAGGTGGGACCCTGAATCAGAGTGTACACCGCCACCG
TGCAGATAACCGCTGCGGTGGTCAGCAGGCTTAGAAGCAGCGATTTTCCAAAGATACCATTCAGATCGTT
TTGCAAACTGATGAAAGTGCTCATCGTAAAATTCAACTATCACTAAACATTTGGCGTAAATCACTTGCAT
AGTTACCTGACCAGGTGCACCTGCTTGTCGACAATTTTCGCAATGAATTTCCTGTCCTCCTGGTCGTGCT
TCACACTGGGCTTGTGATCCGCCAGTGATCGTATAATGCCCCTGAAGTGGAGATTAATCTGCACCTGAAA
GTACAGCAGCCAGATATCCGCGCCAATGTTCGAAATGACCATCTGTGTGCTGTGCAACCATTCCAGAGCA
TAGATGCCGATGTAGATCCAAACCGGATCCTTCTCAGGATCATACAAA
