[The description below was written by a language model from this plasmid's Addgene catalogue record.]
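Description:
pGEM-T Dmel Or85f is a small, high-copy bacterial cloning plasmid built on the Promega pGEM-T backbone (about 3 kb), a vector designed for TA cloning of PCR products. It is propagated in E. coli under ampicillin selection. Although catalogued as a bacterial expression vector, its recorded role is as a template plasmid rather than a means of producing protein. The record does not include a feature table, so individual backbone elements are not documented here. In general, pGEM-T carries a pUC-type origin, an f1 origin, and a multiple cloning region within lacZα that is flanked by opposing T7 and SP6 phage RNA polymerase promoters. M13 forward and reverse primer sites on either side of the cloning region are listed for sequencing the insert.

The insert is an approximately 1.4 kb fragment of the Drosophila melanogaster odorant receptor gene Or85f (CG16755, also known as DOR32 or 85D.1). The depositor notes that it was derived from genomic DNA rather than cDNA, so it may contain intronic sequence, although the record does not state this. The cloning method and the orientation of the insert relative to the flanking promoters are also not recorded.

The stated purpose is to serve as a probe for Or85f expression. This fits the usual use of pGEM-T clones as templates for in vitro transcription of labelled antisense riboprobes, which are then used for RNA in situ hybridization. The plasmid belongs to work mapping the spatial distribution of olfactory receptor gene expression in the fly antenna, where such probes identify the subset of olfactory sensory neurons that express a given receptor.
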