Addgene plasmid #59687: pGEM-T Dmel Or85f
Purpose: Probe for Drosophila melanogaster Or85f expression
Depositing lab: Richard Axel & Leslie Vosshall. Depositing organization: Columbia University. Publication: A spatial map of olfactory receptor expression in the Drosophila antenna. Vosshall LB, Amrein H, Morozov PS, Rzhetsky A, Axel R. Cell. 1999 Mar 5;96(5):725-36. 10.1016/S0092-8674(00)80582-6 PubMed 10089887.
Backbone
  Vector backbone: pGEM-T
  Backbone manufacturer: Promega
  Backbone size w/o insert (bp): 3000
  Vector type: Bacterial Expression
Growth in bacteria
  Bacterial resistance: Ampicillin, 100 μg/mL
  Growth temperature: 37°C
  Growth strain: DH5alpha
  Copy number: High Copy
Gene/Insert
  Gene/Insert name: Or85f
  Species: D. melanogaster (fly)
  Insert size (bp): 1400
  Entrez Gene: Or85f (a.k.a. Dmel_CG16755, 85D.1, 85f, CG16755, DOR32, Dmel\CG16755)
  Cloning method: Unknown
  Sequencing primers: 5′ M13-F20; 3′ M13-Rev
Terms and licenses: Academic/Nonprofit Terms; Industry Terms: Not Available to Industry
Depositor comments: source: Genomic DNA
How to cite: pGEM-T Dmel Or85f was a gift from Richard Axel & Leslie Vosshall (Addgene plasmid # 59687 ; http://n2t.net/addgene:59687 ; RRID:Addgene_59687)
